>Addgene plasmid #188950 | pBBR1_DVS_AF | addgene full sequence | sequence record 388778 | Addgene NGS Result
GGAGATGTCTTCTGCACCATATGCGGTGTGAAATACCGCACAGATGCGTAAGGAGAAAATACCGCATCAG
GCGCCATTCGCCATTCAGGCTGCGCAACTGTTGGGAAGGGCGATCGGTGCGGGCCTCTTCGCTATTACGC
CAGCTGGCGAAAGGGGGATGTGCTGCAAGGCGATTAAGTTGGGTAACGCCAGGGTTTTCCCAGTCACGAC
GTTGTAAAACGACGGCCAGTGAATTCGAGCTCGGTACCCGGGGATCCTCTAGAGTCGACCTGCAGGCATG
CAAGCTTGGCGTAATCATGGTCATAGCTGTTTCCTGTGTGAAATTGTTATCCGCTCACAATTCCACACAA
CATACGAGCCGGAAGCATAAAGTGTAAAGCCTGGGGTGCCTAATGAGTGAGCTAACTCACATTAATTGCG
TTGCGCTCACTGCCCGCTTTCCAGTCGGGAAACCTGTCGTGCCAGCTGCATTAATGAATCGGCCAACGCG
CGGGGAAGACGTCGCTAGAGACCTACTAGTAGCGGCCGCTGCAGGCTTCCTCGCTCACTGACTCCCCAGA
ACTCTGTCAGACCAAATGTGCGCGGAACCCCTATTTGTTTATTTTTCTAAATACATTCAAATATGTATCC
GCTCATGAGACAATAACCCTGATAAATGCTTCAATAATATTGAAAAAGGAAGAGTATGCGCTCACGCAAC
TGGTCCAGAACCTTGACCGAACGCAGCGGTGGTAACGGCGCAGTGGCGGTTTTCATGGCTTGTTATGACT
GTTTTTTTTTGGGGTACAGTCTATGCCTCGGGCATCCAAGCAGCAAGCGCGTTACGCCGTGGGTCGATGT
TTGATGTTATGGAGCAGCAACGATGTTACGCAGCAGGGCAGTCGCCCTAAAACAAAGTTAAACATCATGA
GGGAAGCGGTGATCGCCGAAGTATCGACTCAACTATCAGAGGTAGTTGGCGTCATCGAGCGCCATCTCGA
ACCGACGTTGCTGGCCGTACATTTGTACGGCTCCGCAGTGGATGGCGGCCTGAAGCCACACAGCGATATT
GATTTGCTGGTTACGGTGACCGTAAGGCTTGATGAAACAACGCGGCGAGCTTTGATCAACGACCTTTTGG
AAACTTCGGCTTCCCCTGGAGAGAGCGAGATTCTCCGCGCTGTAGAAGTCACCATTGTTGTGCACGACGA
CATCATTCCGTGGCGTTATCCAGCTAAGCGCGAACTGCAATTTGGAGAATGGCAGCGCAATGACATTCTT
GCAGGTATCTTCGAGCCAGCCACGATCGACATTGATCTGGCTATCTTGCTGACAAAAGCAAGAGAACATA
GCGTTGCCTTGGTAGGTCCAGCGGCGGAGGAACTCTTTGATCCGGTTCCTGAACAGGATCTATTTGAGGC
GCTAAATGAAACCTTAACGCTATGGAACTCGCCGCCCGACTGGGCTGGCGATGAGCGAAATGTAGTGCTT
ACGTTGTCCCGCATTTGGTACAGCGCAGTAACCGGCAAAATCGCGCCGAAGGATGTCGCTGCCGACTGGG
CAATGGAGCGCCTGCCGGCCCAGTATCAGCCCGTCATACTTGAAGCTAGACAGGCTTATCTTGGACAAGA
AGAAGATCGCTTGGCCTCGCGCGCAGATCAGTTGGAAGAATTTGTCCATTACGTAAAAGGCGAGATCACC
AAGGTAGTCGGCAAATAACTGTCAGACCAAGTTTACTCATATATACTTTAGATTGATTTAAAACTTCATT
TTTAATTTAAAAGGATCTAGGTGAAGATCCTTTTTGATAATCTCATGACCAAAATCCCTTAACGTGAGTT
TTCGTTCCACTGAGCGTCAGACCCCGTAGAAAAGATCAAAGGATCTTCTAGGACAAATCCGCCGCCCTAG
ACAGCTGGGCGCGCCCCCCCTACGGGCTTGCTCTCCGGGCTTCGCCCTGCGCGGTCGCTGCGCTCCCTTG
CCAGCCCGTGGATATGTGGACGATGGCCGCGAGCGGCCACCGGCTGGCTCGCTTCGCTCGGCCCGTGGAC
AACCCTGCTGGACAAGCTGATGGACAGGCTGCGCCTGCCCACGAGCTTGACCACAGGGATTGCCCACCGG
CTACCCAGCCTTCGACCACATACCCACCGGCTCCAACTGCGCGGCCTGCGGCCTTGCCCCATCAATTTTT
TTAATTTTCTCTGGGGAAAAGCCTCCGGCCTGCGGCCTGCGCGCTTCGCTTGCCGGTTGGACACCAAGTG
GAAGGCGGGTCAAGGCTCGCGCAGCGACCGCGCAGCGGCTTGGCCTTGACGCGCCTGGAACGACCCAAGC
CTATGCGAGTGGGGGCAGTCGAAGGGCGAAGCCCGCCCGCCTGCCCCCCGAGCCTCACGGCGGCGAGTGC
GGGGGTTCCAAGGGGGCAGCGCCACCTTGGGCAAGGCCGAAGGCCGCGCAGTCGATCAACAAGCCCCGGA
GGGGCCACTTTTTGCCGGAGGGGGAGCCGCGCCGAAGGCGTGGGGGAACCCCGCAGGGGTGCCCTTCTTT
GGGCACCAAAGAACTAGATATAGGGCGAAATGCGAAAGACTTAAAAATCAACAACTTAAAAAAGGGGGGT
ACGCAACAGCTCATTGCGGCACCCCCCGCAATAGCTCATTGCGTAGGTTAAAGAAAATCTGTAATTGACT
GCCACTTTTACGCAACGCATAATTGTTGTCGCGCTGCCGAAAAGTTGCAGCTGATTGCGCATGGTGCCGC
AACCGTGCGGCACCCCTACCGCATGGAGATAAGCATGGCCACGCAGTCCAGAGAAATCGGCATTCAAGCC
AAGAACAAGCCCGGTCACTGGGTGCAAACGGAACGCAAAGCGCATGAGGCGTGGGCCGGGCTTATTGCGA
GGAAACCCACGGCGGCAATGCTGCTGCATCACCTCGTGGCGCAGATGGGCCACCAGAACGCCGTGGTGGT
CAGCCAGAAAACACTTTCCAAGCTCATCGGACGTTCTTTGCGGACGGTCCAATACGCAGTCAAGGACTTG
GTGGCCGAGCGCTGGATCTCCGTCGTGAAGCTCAACGGCCCCGGCACCGTGTCGGCCTACGTGGTCAATG
ACCGCGTGGCGTGGGGCCAGCCCCGCGACCAGTTGCGCCTGTCGGTGTTCAGTGCCGCCGTGGTGGTTGA
TCACGACGACCAGGACGAATCGCTGTTGGGGCATGGCGACCTGCGCCGCATCCCGACCCTGTATCCGGGC
GAGCAGCAACTACCGACCGGCCCCGGCGAGGAGCCGCCCAGCCAGCCCGGCATTCCGGGCATGGAACCAG
ACCTGCCAGCCTTGACCGAAACGGAGGAATGGGAACGGCGCGGGCAGCAGCGCCTGCCGATGCCCGATGA
GCCGTGTTTTCTGGACGATGGCGAGCCGTTGGAGCCGCCGACACGGGTAACGCTGCCGCGCCGGTAGGGC
CGGCCTACGGCCAGCCTCGCAGAGCAGGATTCCCGTTGAGCACCGCCAGGTGCGAATAAGGGACAGTGAA
GAAGGAACACCCGCTCGCGGGTGGGCCTACTTCACCTATCCTGCCCTTGTGTCTCAAAATCTCTGAGGAT
GATTTCTGGAATTCGCGGCCGCTTCTAGAGACTAGTGGGTCTCA
Features (pLannotate 1.2.2; 16 found; start..end, strand, type, name):
     13..71      +  misc_feature   bom (fragment): basis of mobility region from pBR322
     77..234     -  CDS            lacZα (fragment): LacZα fragment of β-galactosidase; lacZ fragment
    231..287     +  misc_feature   MCS: pUC18/19 multiple cloning site
    324..340     -  protein_bind   lac operator: The lac repressor binds to the lac operator to inhibit transcription in E. coli. This inhibition can be relieved by adding lactose or isopropyl-β-D-thiogalactopyranoside (IPTG). lac repressor encoded by lacI
    348..378     -  promoter       lac promoter: promoter for the E. coli lac operon
    393..414     -  protein_bind   CAP binding site: CAP binding activates transcription in the presence of cAMP. E. coli catabolite activator protein
    427..496     -  CDS            lacI (fragment): lac repressor; lacI; The lac repressor binds to the lac operator to inhibit transcription in E. coli. This inhibition can be relieved by adding lactose or isopropyl-β-D-thiogalactopyranoside (IPTG).
    514..534     +  misc_feature   BioBrick suffix: universal suffix for all parts
    581..685     +  promoter       AmpR promoter: bla
    676..756     -  CDS            int (fragment): INT2_ECOLX - Protein inferred from homology: Swiss-Prot protein existence level 3. Putative integrase believed to be involved in the insertion of antibiotic resistance genes into plasmids and transposons. From Escherichia coli.
    844..900     +  CDS            GmR (fragment): gentamycin acetyltransferase; aacC1; confers resistance to gentamycin
    907..1695    +  CDS            aadA: S3AD_ECOLX - Experimental evidence at protein level: Swiss-Prot protein existence level 1. Mediates bacterial resistance to the antibiotics streptomycin and spectinomycin. From Escherichia coli.
   1993..2764    +  rep_origin     pBBR1 oriV: replication origin of the broad-host-range plasmid pBBR1 from Bordetella bronchiseptica; requires the pBBR1 Rep protein for replication
   2765..3427    +  CDS            pBBR1 Rep: replication protein for the broad-host-range plasmid pBBR1 from Bordetella bronchiseptica
   3438..3546    -  oriT           oriT: incP origin of transfer
   3579..3600    +  misc_feature   BioBrick prefix: BioBrick prefix for parts that do not start with "ATG"
