[The description below was written by a language model from this plasmid's Addgene catalogue record and pLannotate feature annotations shown in this document.]
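Description:
pBBR1_DVS_AF is an empty Level 2 destination vector for CIDAR MoClo assembly, built on the broad-host-range pBBR1 backbone and classed as a bacterial expression and synthetic biology plasmid. The sequenced record is 3,614 nt. Replication depends on the pBBR1 oriV together with its cognate Rep protein, a pair originally from Bordetella bronchiseptica that functions in many Gram-negative species; the plasmid is listed as low copy. Selection is with spectinomycin, provided by a full-length aadA gene (which also confers streptomycin resistance) placed downstream of an AmpR (bla) promoter annotation. Short fragments of an integrase and a gentamicin acetyltransferase gene flank this region and appear to be non-functional remnants of the resistance cassette's source. An incP oriT and a partial bom fragment are also annotated. The oriT would allow conjugative mobilisation from a suitable donor, though the record does not describe this use.

The cloning site is a lacZα dropout cassette consisting of a CAP binding site, lac promoter, lac operator, a pUC-type multiple cloning site and a lacZα fragment, with a small lacI remnant beside it. BioBrick prefix and suffix sequences are annotated on either side of this region. In use, assembled transcription units replace the lacZα cassette by Type IIS restriction-ligation, leaving the CIDAR "A" and "F" fusion scars at the junctions, and correct clones are identified as white colonies in blue/white screening. The feature table does not annotate the scars or the Type IIS sites themselves. There is no insert; the vector is meant to receive multi-gene assemblies so that standardised parts can be transferred to and tested in diverse bacterial hosts.
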