Addgene plasmid #188950: pBBR1_DVS_AF
Purpose: (Empty Backbone) Level 2 destination vector containing pBBR1 origin of replication and CIDAR AF scars
Depositing lab: Eric Young. Depositing organization: Worcester Polytechnic Institute. Publication: Systematic Part Transfer by Extending a Modular Toolkit to Diverse Bacteria. Keating KW, Young EM. ACS Synth Biol. 2023 Jun 9. doi: 10.1021/acssynbio.3c00104. PubMed 37294017.
Backbone
  Vector backbone: pBBR1
  Modifications to backbone: CIDAR MoClo cloning site, spectinomycin resistance
  Vector type: Bacterial Expression, Synthetic Biology
Growth in bacteria
  Bacterial resistance: Spectinomycin, 50 μg/mL
  Growth temperature: 37°C
  Growth strain: DH5alpha
  Growth instructions: Contains lacZ-alpha cassette for blue/white screening
  Copy number: Low Copy
Gene/Insert
  Cloning method: Restriction Enzyme
Terms and licenses: Academic/Nonprofit Terms; Industry Terms: Not Available to Industry
How to cite: pBBR1_DVS_AF was a gift from Eric Young (Addgene plasmid # 188950 ; http://n2t.net/addgene:188950 ; RRID:Addgene_188950)
